Addgene plasmid #180473: pQFDBD-2x AD*-VP16*, α-cry:EGFP
Purpose: Gene expression vector pQFDBD-2x AD*-VP16*, α-cry:EGFP
Depositing lab: Hyunju Ro. Depositing organization: Chungnam National University. Publication: IQ-Switch is a QF-based innocuous, silencing-free, and inducible gene switch system in zebrafish. Hong J, Lee JG, Sohn KC, Lee K, Lee S, Lee J, Hong J, Choi D, Hong Y, Jin HS, Choi DK, Lee SU, Kee Y, Jung J, Bae YK, Hwang RH, Hur GM, Lee JS, Ro H. Commun Biol. 2021 Dec 16;4(1):1405. doi: 10.1038/s42003-021-02923-3. PubMed 34916605.
Backbone
  Vector backbone: pKY64-miniTol2-opt-CRY-eGFP
  Backbone manufacturer: Yun Kee
  Backbone size w/o insert (bp): 6173
  Total vector size (bp): 6947
  Vector type: Synthetic Biology
Growth in bacteria
  Bacterial resistance: Ampicillin, 100 μg/mL
  Growth temperature: 37°C
  Growth strain: DH5alpha
  Copy number: High Copy
Gene/Insert
  Gene/Insert name: QFDBD-2xQFAD*-VP16* (alt name: Constitutively active driver construct)
  Species: Synthetic
  Insert size (bp): 765
  Cloning method: Ligation Independent Cloning
  Sequencing primers: 5′ CGAGgtcgacggtatcg; 3′ atctcaacagtctccaca
Terms and licenses: Academic/Nonprofit Terms; Industry Terms: Not Available to Industry
Depositor comments: Plasmid construct for binary IQ-Switch transgenesis
How to cite: pQFDBD-2x AD*-VP16*, α-cry:EGFP was a gift from Hyunju Ro (Addgene plasmid # 180473 ; http://n2t.net/addgene:180473 ; RRID:Addgene_180473)
