[The description below was written by a language model from this plasmid's Addgene catalogue record and pLannotate feature annotations shown in this document.]
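Description:
pQFDBD-2x AD*-VP16*, α-cry:EGFP is a zebrafish transgenesis plasmid of about 6.95 kb, built on the pKY64-miniTol2-opt-CRY-eGFP backbone and deposited as a component of the binary, QF-based IQ-Switch gene expression system. The bacterial portion is pBluescript-like. It has a high-copy ColE1/pUC origin, an ampicillin resistance gene with its own promoter, an f1 origin, lacZα and lac regulatory remnants, and T7 and T3 promoters flanking the cloning region. The backbone name implies minimal Tol2 transposon arms for transposase-mediated genomic integration, although these arms are not called out in the automated annotation.

The insert of about 765 bp is a synthetic transcriptional activator that the depositor describes as a constitutively active driver. It joins the DNA-binding domain of QF, the Neurospora crassa quinate regulon activator qa-1F, to two copies of a modified QF activation domain and a modified VP16 activation domain. The asterisks in the name mark these variants, but the record does not describe what was changed. The feature table supports this design, showing a qa-1F fragment followed by a short VP16 activation domain fragment. In a binary arrangement, such a driver would bind QUAS sites in a separate effector transgene to switch on its expression.

No promoter is annotated or stated upstream of the driver coding sequence, and it sits next to residual multiple cloning site sequence. This may mean a user-chosen promoter is to be inserted there, but the record does not say so. A separate cassette carries EGFP followed by an SV40 polyadenylation signal. According to the construct name it is driven by an α-crystallin promoter, which gives lens fluorescence as a visible marker for identifying transgenic carriers. The short LEU2 promoter hit is probably a spurious annotation.
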