Features (pLannotate 1.2.2; 18 found; start..end, strand, type, name):
     30..458     -  rep_origin     f1 ori (sequence partly withheld): f1 bacteriophage origin of replication; arrow indicates direction of (+) strand synthesis
    463..618     -  CDS            lacZα (fragment): LacZα fragment of β-galactosidase; lacZ fragment
    626..644     +  promoter       T7 promoter: promoter for bacteriophage T7 RNA polymerase
    809..860     -  misc_feature   MCS (fragment): pBluescript multiple cloning site
    866..1483    +  CDS            qa-1f (fragment): QA1F_NEUCR - Protein predicted: Swiss-Prot protein existence level 4. Transcription activation of genes for enzymes and proteins of quinate metabolism by binding to a 16 base-pair sequence (consensus 5'- GGRTAARYRYTTAYCC-3') in front of each Qa genes. From Neurospora crassa (strain ATCC 24698 / 74-OR23-1A / CBS 708.71 / DSM 1257 / FGSC 987).
   1553..1621    +  CDS            VP16 AD (fragment): transcriptional activation domain of herpes simplex virus protein VP16 (Triezenberg et al., 1988; Cousens et al., 1989); UL48
   2298..2314    +  promoter       LEU2 promoter (fragment): S. cerevisiae LEU2
   3561..4280    +  CDS            EGFP: the original enhanced GFP (Yang et al., 1996) mammalian codon-optimized
   4301..4384    +  CDS            large T antigen (fragment): large T antigen from SV40 (simian virus 40)
   4407..4528    +  polyA_signal   SV40 poly(A) signal: SV40 polyadenylation signal
   4763..4781    -  promoter       T3 promoter: promoter for bacteriophage T3 RNA polymerase
   4826..4842    -  protein_bind   lac operator: The lac repressor binds to the lac operator to inhibit transcription in E. coli. This inhibition can be relieved by adding lactose or isopropyl-β-D-thiogalactopyranoside (IPTG). lac repressor encoded by lacI
   4850..4880    -  promoter       lac promoter: promoter for the E. coli lac operon
   4895..4916    -  protein_bind   CAP binding site: CAP binding activates transcription in the presence of cAMP. E. coli catabolite activator protein
   4929..5021    -  CDS            lacI (fragment): lac repressor; lacI; The lac repressor binds to the lac operator to inhibit transcription in E. coli. This inhibition can be relieved by adding lactose or isopropyl-β-D-thiogalactopyranoside (IPTG).
   5204..5792    -  rep_origin     ori: high-copy-number ColE1/pMB1/pBR322/pUC origin of replication
   5963..6823    -  CDS            AmpR: β-lactamase; bla; confers resistance to ampicillin, carbenicillin, and related antibiotics
   6824..6928    -  promoter       AmpR promoter: bla
>Addgene plasmid #180473 | pQFDBD-2x AD*-VP16*, α-cry:EGFP | addgene full sequence | sequence record 358290 | Addgene NGS Result
CTAAATTGTAAGCGTTAATATTTTGTTAAAATTCGCGTTAAATTTTTGTTAAATCAGCTCATTTTTTAAC
CAATAGGCCGAAATCGGCAAAATCCCTTATAAATCAAAAGAATAGACCGAGATAGGGT
[37 nt withheld, positions 129-165]
AAAGAACGTGGACTCCAACGTCAAAGG
[49 nt withheld, positions 193-241]
T
[91 nt withheld, positions 243-333]
G
[124 nt withheld, positions 335-458]
CCCATTCGCCATTCAGGCTGCGCAACTGTTGGGAAGGGCGATCGGTGCGGGCCTCTTCGCTATTACGCCA
GCTGGCGAAAGGGGGATGTGCTGCAAGGCGATTAAGTTGGGTAACGCCAGGGTTTTCCCAGTCACGACGT
TGTAAAACGACGGCCAGTGAGCGCGCGTAATACGACTCACTATAGGGCGAATTGGGTACCCAGAGGTGTA
AAAAGTACTCAAAAATTTTACTCAAGTGAAAGTACAAGTACTTAGGGAAAATTTTACTCAATTAAAAGTA
AAAGTATCTGGCTAGAATCTTACTTGAGTAAAAGTAAAAAAGTACTCCATTAAAATTGTACTTGAGTATT
CTCGAGGTCGACGGTATCGATAAGCTTGATATCGAATTCCTGCAGCCCGGGGCCAACATGCCGCCTAAAC
GCAAGACACTCAATGCCGCTGCCGAAGCCAATGCCCACGCTGATGGCCATGCTGATGGCAATGCTGATGG
TCATGTCGCTAACACTGCAGCAAGCAGCAACAACGCCCGTTTTGCGGACTTGACCAACATTGACACACCC
GGCCTCGGCCCTACCACGACGACGTTACTTGTCGAGCCCGCTCGTTCGAAACGCCAGAGAGTCTCGAGGG
CCTGTGATCAGTGTCGAGCTGCACGTGAAAAGTGTGATGGAATCCAGCCGGCTTGCTTCCCCTGTGTGTC
GCAGGGCCGGTCGTGTACCTACCAGGCCAGTCCCAAGAAGCGAGGAGTCCAGACGGGCTACATCCGCACT
CTCGAACTGGCTCTGGCTTGGATGTTCGAGAACGTTGCCCGCAGCGAGGACGCCCTCCACAATCTTTTGG
TCCGTGATGCTGGCCAGGGCAGCGCTCTCCTGGTCGGCAAAGACTCGCCTGCTGCAGAACGCCTGCATGC
AAGATGGGCGACGAGTCGAGTCAACAAAAGCATCACCCGTCTTCTCTCAGGTCAGGCCGCACAAGATCCA
TCTGAAGACGGCCAATCCCCGTCCGAAGACATAAATGTCCAAGATCAGGCCGCACAAGATCCATCTGAAG
ACGGCCAATCCCCGTCCGAAGACATAAATGTCCAAGATGAGTTCCTGGATATGGCCGACTTCGAGTTTGA
GCAGATGTTTACCGATGCCCTTGGAATTGACGAGTACGGTGGGCTGCAGTGAGGGGATCCACTAGTAATT
AAGTCTCAGCCACCGTTAACTGAACATGTCAAAACCTGTGGAGACTGTTGAGATTTGATGTTCTGAAAAG
ATAAAGCCTATAAATAAAATGTTGCCCAAATTTCCTGCCTGATGTTTTTCTTTGTCTTTGCTACATGGCT
TTGCTGCTCGGATCGGCTCACTCTGTGTATGCCACGTTCACTTTGTACTCTCCTTCTCACGGTAGGTTTA
TTATTTTTAGATGTGCAGTTAGTTTCTGTGAAATAACACACCACACACTGATATTGTCTGTGCATTGACT
TGGTGAGTGCACATTGTTTTTGATCTTGACATATTTATATTTGATTGATCAGGTGAACTGTGTGAATCTA
AAGTGCTCCATACAGATGTTCTGCATTGAAAATATTCTCATTTTATTAGTGGAAGTGAGTGTATGCCACA
TCCAATCAATTTCAGCAAACACCCCAGTATGATTTAATGCAAAAAAATGAAGGTATCAAACACGCATTAC
TACTTTGCAGTTAAATATTTAACATTTATTCCAACACGAAAAAAAGCAGTAAATAACACTTTGACAAACA
CGTCAGGACATCTTATTTTTGTCACCCTCACAGGCAATTTAGTATAATATATTATATATATATATATATC
ATATAATAATATTCAGTATAATATATATATATATATCATATTATAATATTCAGTATAATATAAAACACAA
ACACATATATGTATAATATAATATAACATTTTTATTTATTGAGATGCCTCTATGGACCGTGTTATAAGAA
GTAAAGATCAGGAGAAGTAAACATGAAGTGTAATTATGAATACTGATGTTAAATTAAGCTATGATGAGTT
TTCACTGTTAATTTACCATCTCAATTAAATGTTGATGCCTCCATGACCAAGTTAAGCAGATGAGACTGAG
GACAACTGTAGAAGACAAGATGTTCACTTTGCTGAATATAGCTGGCTTGACAGTTATCTATGACTCTATA
AATATATATATATTTTTTTTTTTATAAAATGATTTATTTATAACTATATATCCATTTCTCAGACAGGTGC
TTCATATCCCTCACTCCCGTAGCTGTCCATGCTGGATCTGTCCCCGTTGTTTTTAAAAAGCTAAATAAGT
TATTAACATGACTGCATCCAGCGAGCCAAACCTGTCTGGTGTACAGCTACCAGAGAAGCTTGAGATCCTA
GTCACCGGCGGCCGCTAATATGGCAATAAACGATCTTCAGAGAAACTTGCATTGGTAAATAGTTTCAGCC
TATGCATATGTAGTTATTCAAACTGTAATGACTATCTTACAGTATTATATGTTTATAATAGTTTGATCCA
ATAAATCCAGATTTATATGCTTTTCAACATAAAATTGTGAAATGCACAGAATGTACATATACAATACATT
TCCTACAATAATGCTCTCTTTTCTATTAATAGTGTGCATTCAGTGCAGGATGTTATGTATTTATTTTCTG
TAGTGCAAACTTTTTCAAAGAATTTTCCAGTCTAAGCTTTTCAGTCAAGAAAAAAAAAGCGATTGATTAT
CTGTGATATTTAAAAAAATTAGCTCTTAAATCTGGTGAACCAAGTGGCCACAACACATTAAATACTGACG
TTCTACAGCCATGTAGCTTCATCTGGTCTGGTTTGTTTTGGCAGGCACTTATTTTCCGGTGATAGTCGGC
CACAAGAGTATTGTCTGAGCCATTCAGTGCTAGACTGTCATTCTCAGGTCAGAATCCACCCCACTGATTC
TGCTGACAACACTGTTCCCACCATGAGATAATGCCATTCCAGAGAGATCCATTTGTAAGCCCCTCTTTCT
GCAGCACAGGTATATAACCAGGGGTCTGCCTCCACTAAGGCCGGCACACATCATTTGGGGATCTTTGTAC
TGTGGATCCACCGGTCGCCACCATGGTGAGCAAGGGCGAGGAGCTGTTCACCGGGGTGGTGCCCATCCTG
GTCGAGCTGGACGGCGACGTAAACGGCCACAAGTTCAGCGTGTCCGGCGAGGGCGAGGGCGATGCCACCT
ACGGCAAGCTGACCCTGAAGTTCATCTGCACCACCGGCAAGCTGCCCGTGCCCTGGCCCACCCTCGTGAC
CACCCTGACCTACGGCGTGCAGTGCTTCAGCCGCTACCCCGACCACATGAAGCAGCACGACTTCTTCAAG
TCCGCCATGCCCGAAGGCTACGTCCAGGAGCGCACCATCTTCTTCAAGGACGACGGCAACTACAAGACCC
GCGCCGAGGTGAAGTTCGAGGGCGACACCCTGGTGAACCGCATCGAGCTGAAGGGCATCGACTTCAAGGA
GGACGGCAACATCCTGGGGCACAAGCTGGAGTACAACTACAACAGCCACAACGTCTATATCATGGCCGAC
AAGCAGAAGAACGGCATCAAGGTGAACTTCAAGATCCGCCACAACATCGAGGACGGCAGCGTGCAGCTCG
CCGACCACTACCAGCAGAACACCCCCATCGGCGACGGCCCCGTGCTGCTGCCCGACAACCACTACCTGAG
CACCCAGTCCGCCCTGAGCAAAGACCCCAACGAGAAGCGCGATCACATGGTCCTGCTGGAGTTCGTGACC
GCCGCCGGGATCACTCTCGGCATGGACGAGCTGTACAAGTAAAGCGGCCGGCCGCGACTCTAGATCATAA
TCAGCCATACCACATTTGTAGAGGTTTTACTTGCTTTAAAAAACCTCCCACACCTCCCCCTGAACCTGAA
ACATAAAATGAATGCAATTGTTGTTGTTAACTTGTTTATTGCAGCTTATAATGGTTACAAATAAAGCAAT
AGCATCACAAATTTCACAAATAAAGCATTTTTTTCACTGCATTCTAGTTGTGGTTTGTCCAAACTCATCA
ATGTATCTTAAGCCGCGGTGGAGCTCAAGTGATCTCCAAAAAATAAGTACTTTTTGACTGTAAATAAAAT
TGTAAGGAGTAAAAAGTACTTTTTTTTCTAAAAAAATGTAATTAAGTAAAAGTAAAAGTATTGATTTTTA
ATTGTACTCAAGTAAAGTAAAAATCCCCAAAAATAATACTTAAGTACAGTAATCAAGTAAAATTACTCAA
GTACTTTACACCTCTGGAGCTCCAGCTTTTGTTCCCTTTAGTGAGGGTTAATTGCGCGCTTGGCGTAATC
ATGGTCATAGCTGTTTCCTGTGTGAAATTGTTATCCGCTCACAATTCCACACAACATACGAGCCGGAAGC
ATAAAGTGTAAAGCCTGGGGTGCCTAATGAGTGAGCTAACTCACATTAATTGCGTTGCGCTCACTGCCCG
CTTTCCAGTCGGGAAACCTGTCGTGCCAGCTGCATTAATGAATCGGCCAACGCGCGGGGAGAGGCGGTTT
GCGTATTGGGCGCTCTTCCGCTTCCTCGCTCACTGACTCGCTGCGCTCGGTCGTTCGGCTGCGGCGAGCG
GTATCAGCTCACTCAAAGGCGGTAATACGGTTATCCACAGAATCAGGGGATAACGCAGGAAAGAACATGT
GAGCAAAAGGCCAGCAAAAGGCCAGGAACCGTAAAAAGGCCGCGTTGCTGGCGTTTTTCCATAGGCTCCG
CCCCCCTGACGAGCATCACAAAAATCGACGCTCAAGTCAGAGGTGGCGAAACCCGACAGGACTATAAAGA
TACCAGGCGTTTCCCCCTGGAAGCTCCCTCGTGCGCTCTCCTGTTCCGACCCTGCCGCTTACCGGATACC
TGTCCGCCTTTCTCCCTTCGGGAAGCGTGGCGCTTTCTCATAGCTCACGCTGTAGGTATCTCAGTTCGGT
GTAGGTCGTTCGCTCCAAGCTGGGCTGTGTGCACGAACCCCCCGTTCAGCCCGACCGCTGCGCCTTATCC
GGTAACTATCGTCTTGAGTCCAACCCGGTAAGACACGACTTATCGCCACTGGCAGCAGCCACTGGTAACA
GGATTAGCAGAGCGAGGTATGTAGGCGGTGCTACAGAGTTCTTGAAGTGGTGGCCTAACTACGGCTACAC
TAGAAGAACAGTATTTGGTATCTGCGCTCTGCTGAAGCCAGTTACCTTCGGAAAAAGAGTTGGTAGCTCT
TGATCCGGCAAACAAACCACCGCTGGTAGCGGTGGTTTTTTTGTTTGCAAGCAGCAGATTACGCGCAGAA
AAAAAGGATCTCAAGAAGATCCTTTGATCTTTTCTACGGGGTCTGACGCTCAGTGGAACGAAAACTCACG
TTAAGGGATTTTGGTCATGAGATTATCAAAAAGGATCTTCACCTAGATCCTTTTAAATTAAAAATGAAGT
TTTAAATCAATCTAAAGTATATATGAGTAAACTTGGTCTGACAGTTACCAATGCTTAATCAGTGAGGCAC
CTATCTCAGCGATCTGTCTATTTCGTTCATCCATAGTTGCCTGACTCCCCGTCGTGTAGATAACTACGAT
ACGGGAGGGCTTACCATCTGGCCCCAGTGCTGCAATGATACCGCGAGACCCACGCTCACCGGCTCCAGAT
TTATCAGCAATAAACCAGCCAGCCGGAAGGGCCGAGCGCAGAAGTGGTCCTGCAACTTTATCCGCCTCCA
TCCAGTCTATTAATTGTTGCCGGGAAGCTAGAGTAAGTAGTTCGCCAGTTAATAGTTTGCGCAACGTTGT
TGCCATTGCTACAGGCATCGTGGTGTCACGCTCGTCGTTTGGTATGGCTTCATTCAGCTCCGGTTCCCAA
CGATCAAGGCGAGTTACATGATCCCCCATGTTGTGCAAAAAAGCGGTTAGCTCCTTCGGTCCTCCGATCG
TTGTCAGAAGTAAGTTGGCCGCAGTGTTATCACTCATGGTTATGGCAGCACTGCATAATTCTCTTACTGT
CATGCCATCCGTAAGATGCTTTTCTGTGACTGGTGAGTACTCAACCAAGTCATTCTGAGAATAGTGTATG
CGGCGACCGAGTTGCTCTTGCCCGGCGTCAATACGGGATAATACCGCGCCACATAGCAGAACTTTAAAAG
TGCTCATCATTGGAAAACGTTCTTCGGGGCGAAAACTCTCAAGGATCTTACCGCTGTTGAGATCCAGTTC
GATGTAACCCACTCGTGCACCCAACTGATCTTCAGCATCTTTTACTTTCACCAGCGTTTCTGGGTGAGCA
AAAACAGGAAGGCAAAATGCCGCAAAAAAGGGAATAAGGGCGACACGGAAATGTTGAATACTCATACTCT
TCCTTTTTCAATATTATTGAAGCATTTATCAGGGTTATTGTCTCATGAGCGGATACATATTTGAATGTAT
TTAGAAAAATAAACAAATAGGGGTTCCGCGCACATTTCCCCGAAAAGTGCCAC
